Addgene plasmid #38951: DLG2
Purpose: Bacterial expression for structure determination; may not be full ORF
Depositing lab: Nicola Burgess-Brown. Depositing organization: University of Oxford.
Backbone
  Vector backbone: pNIC28-Bsa4
  Backbone manufacturer: SGC
  Vector type: Bacterial Expression
Growth in bacteria
  Bacterial resistance: Kanamycin, 50 μg/mL
  Growth temperature: 37°C
  Growth strain: Mach1
  Copy number: Low Copy
Gene/Insert
  Gene/Insert name: DLG2 (alt names: discs, large homolog 2, chapsyn-110 (Drosophila); PDB:2HE2)
  Species: H. sapiens (human)
  Insert size (bp): 397
  GenBank ID: discs, large homolog 2, chapsyn-110 (Drosophila)
  Entrez Gene: DLG2 (a.k.a. PPP1R58, PSD-93, PSD93, chapsyn-110)
  Cloning method: Ligation Independent Cloning
  Sequencing primers: 5′ T7; 3′ T7-term
Terms and licenses: Academic/Nonprofit Terms; Industry Terms: Not Available to Industry
How to cite: DLG2 was a gift from Nicola Burgess-Brown (Addgene plasmid # 38951 ; http://n2t.net/addgene:38951 ; RRID:Addgene_38951)
