[The description below was written by a language model from this plasmid's Addgene catalogue record.]
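Description:
DLG2 is a bacterial expression plasmid built on the pNIC28-Bsa4 backbone from the Structural Genomics Consortium, made to produce a fragment of human DLG2 (discs large homolog 2, also known as PSD-93 or chapsyn-110) for structure determination. The insert is only about 397 bp, and the record notes that it may not be the full open reading frame. It therefore encodes a small portion of the protein rather than the complete multidomain scaffold. The record links the construct to a deposited crystal structure entry, but it does not state which domain or residue boundaries are included. The fragment was introduced by ligation-independent cloning.

The plasmid is selected with kanamycin and is listed as low copy, with Mach1 as the propagation strain. The record does not name the promoter, terminator or any fusion tags, and no feature table is provided. However, the listed sequencing primers are T7 and T7-term, which implies that the insert lies between a T7 promoter and a T7 terminator. In that arrangement, expression would depend on a host strain that supplies T7 RNA polymerase, separate from the cloning strain used for maintenance. Any purification tag or protease cleavage site contributed by the backbone is not documented here and should be confirmed from the vector's own documentation.

The construct is typically used for recombinant overexpression of the DLG2 fragment in E. coli, yielding purified protein for crystallography or related biophysical and binding studies.
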