>Addgene plasmid #38951 | DLG2 | depositor partial sequence | sequence record 49009 | DLG2 sequence 397 bps
ATGCACCATCATCATCATCATTCTTCTGGTGTAGATCTGGGTACCGAGAACCTGTACTTCCAATCCATGG
AGCCTCGCAAGGTAGTCCTGCACAAAGGCTCCACTGGCCTGGGCTTCAACATTGTCGGTGGGGAAGATGG
AGAAGGTATTTTTGTGTCCTTCATTCTGGCTGGTGGACCAGCAGACCTAAGTGGGGAGCTCCAGAGAGGA
GACCAGATCCTATCGGTGAATGGCATTGACCTCCGTGGTGCATCCCACGAGCAGGCAGCTGCTGCACTAA
AGGGGGCTGGACAGACAGTGACGATTATAGCACAATATCAACCTGAAGATTACGCTCGATTTGAGGCCAA
AATCCATGAAACTTCTGTTTGACAGTAAAGGTGGATACGGATCCGAA
