>Addgene plasmid #38951 | DLG2 | addgene partial sequence | sequence record 52786 | pBRrevBam_primer
CGGTGATGCCGGCCACGATGCGTCCGGCGTAGAGGATCGAGATCTCGATCCCGCGAAATTAATACGACTC
ACTATAGGGGAATTGTGAGCGGATAACAATTCCCCTCTAGAAATAATTTTGTTTAACTTTAAGAAGGAGA
TATACATATGCACCATCATCATCATCATTCTTCTGGTGTAGATCTGGGTACCGAGAACCTGTACTTCCAA
TCCATGGAGCCTCGCAAGGTAGTCCTGCACAAAGGCTCCACTGGCCTGGGCTTCAACATTGTCGGTGGGG
AAGATGGAGAAGGTATTTTTGTGTCTTTCATTCTGGCTGGTGGACCAGCAGACCTAAGTGGGGAGCTCCA
GAGAGGAGACCAGATCCTATCGGTGAATGGCATTGACCTCCGTGGTGCATCCCACGAGCAGGCAGCTGCT
GCACTAAAGGGGGCTGGACAGACAGTGACGATTATAGCACAATATCAACCTGAAGATTACGCTCGATTTG
AGGCCAAAATCCATGAAACTTCTGTTTGACAGTAAAGGTGGATACGGATCCGAATTCGAGCTCCGTCGAC
AAGCTTGCGGCCGCACTCGAGCACCACCACCACCACCACTGAGATCCGGCTGCTAACAAAGCCCGAAAGG
AAGCTGAGTTGGCTGCTGCCACCGCTGAGCAATAACTAGCATAACCCCTTGGGGCCTCTAAACGGGTCTT
GAGGGGTTTTTTGCTGAAAGGAGGAACTATATCCGGATTGGCGAATGGG
[124 nt withheld, positions 750-873]
CGCCGGCTTTCCCCGTCAAGCTCTAAATCG
